Addgene plasmid #203809: pAcCas12nHS_ABE_D3_empty
Purpose: Plasmid containing a CMV-driven NLS-dAcCas12n(D240)-ABE-Design3-NLS cassette and a U6-driven sgRNA_V6 cassette(containing BsaI sites for spacer insertion).
Depositing lab: Quanjiang Ji. Depositing organization: ShanghaiTech University. Publication: Cas12n nucleases, early evolutionary intermediates of type V CRISPR, comprise a distinct family of miniature genome editors. Chen W, Ma J, Wu Z, Wang Z, Zhang H, Fu W, Pan D, Shi J, Ji Q. Mol Cell. 2023 Jun 27:S1097-2765(23)00463-X. doi: 10.1016/j.molcel.2023.06.014. PubMed 37402371.
Backbone
  Vector backbone: Puc
  Vector type: CRISPR
Growth in bacteria
  Bacterial resistance: Ampicillin, 50 μg/mL
  Growth temperature: 37°C
  Growth strain: DH5alpha
  Copy number: High Copy
Gene/Insert
  Gene/Insert name: ABE_D3
  Species: Synthetic
  Promoter: CMV
  Cloning method: Gibson Cloning
Terms and licenses: Academic/Nonprofit Terms; Industry Terms: Not Available to Industry
How to cite: pAcCas12nHS_ABE_D3_empty was a gift from Quanjiang Ji (Addgene plasmid # 203809 ; http://n2t.net/addgene:203809 ; RRID:Addgene_203809)
