[The description below was written by a language model from this plasmid's Addgene catalogue record and pLannotate feature annotations shown in this document.]
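Description:
pAcCas12nHS_ABE_D3_empty is a mammalian-expression CRISPR plasmid of about 8.3 kb for adenine base editing with a miniature Cas12n effector. It is built on a pUC-type backbone and propagated in E. coli at high copy through a ColE1/pUC origin, with ampicillin selection from the bla gene.

The main payload, on the reverse strand, is a CMV enhancer/promoter-driven fusion described as NLS-dAcCas12n(D240)-ABE-Design3-NLS and terminated by a bGH polyadenylation signal. A T7 promoter lies between the CMV promoter and the coding region. The annotation detects two tandem tadA-derived segments at the 5' end of the open reading frame, consistent with a dimeric adenosine deaminase module. The unannotated stretch between these and the bGH signal presumably holds the nuclease-inactivated AcCas12n and its nuclear localisation signals, although the feature table does not label them. Fusing the deaminase to a catalytically dead, RNA-guided protein allows A-to-G conversion at a targeted site without a double-strand break.

A separate human U6 promoter drives the sgRNA_V6 scaffold. "Empty" refers to the absence of a spacer, which is inserted through BsaI sites. The table also shows an hPGK promoter driving a puromycin resistance gene (flagged as a fragment) with an SV40 poly(A) signal, which may permit selection of transfected cells. Remnants of a lentiviral parent are present too (cPPT/CTS and Rev and nef fragments), but no LTRs or packaging signal are annotated, so the plasmid appears intended for transfection rather than viral packaging. It serves as a cloning-ready vector for testing Cas12n-based adenine base editing at user-chosen targets.
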