Features (pLannotate 1.2.2; 21 found; start..end, strand, type, name):
      6..22      +  CDS            Rev (fragment): human immunodeficiency virus 1 (HIV-1) Rev protein; rev; enhances nuclear export of unspliced and incompletely spliced viral mRNAs
     72..312     +  promoter       U6 promoter: RNA polymerase III promoter for human U6 snRNA
    567..684     +  misc_feature   cPPT/CTS: central polypurine tract and central termination sequence of HIV-1
    733..1243    +  promoter       hPGK promoter: human phosphoglycerate kinase 1 promoter
   1265..1864    +  CDS            PuroR (fragment): puromycin N-acetyltransferase; pac from Streptomyces; confers resistance to puromycin
   1907..1975    +  CDS            nef (fragment): NEF_HV1Z2 - Experimental evidence at protein level: Swiss-Prot protein existence level 1. Extracellular Nef protein targets CD4(+) T-lymphocytes for apoptosis by interacting with CXCR4 surface receptors. From Human immunodeficiency virus type 1 group M subtype D (isolate Z2/CDC-Z34) (HIV-1).
   2011..2132    -  polyA_signal   SV40 poly(A) signal: SV40 polyadenylation signal
   2155..2223    -  CDS            large T antigen (fragment): large T antigen from SV40 (simian virus 40)
   2239..2371    +  CDS            TcR (fragment): tetracycline efflux protein; tet; confers resistance to tetracycline
   2551..3139    -  rep_origin     ori: high-copy-number ColE1/pMB1/pBR322/pUC origin of replication
   3310..4170    -  CDS            AmpR: β-lactamase; bla; confers resistance to ampicillin, carbenicillin, and related antibiotics
   4171..4275    -  promoter       AmpR promoter: bla
   4343..4359    -  misc_feature   MCS (fragment): pBluescript multiple cloning site
   4364..4385    -  promoter       SV40 promoter (fragment): SV40 enhancer and early promoter
   4389..4613    -  polyA_signal   bGH poly(A) signal: bovine growth hormone polyadenylation signal
   6354..6842    -  CDS            tadA: TADA_ECOLI - Also known as yfhC. Experimental evidence at protein level: Swiss-Prot protein existence level 1. Catalyzes the deamination of adenosine to inosine at the wobble position 34 of tRNA(Arg2). Essential for cell viability. From Escherichia coli (strain K12).
   6963..7439    -  CDS            tadA: TADA_ECOLI - Also known as yfhC. Experimental evidence at protein level: Swiss-Prot protein existence level 1. Catalyzes the deamination of adenosine to inosine at the wobble position 34 of tRNA(Arg2). Essential for cell viability. From Escherichia coli (strain K12).
   7480..7498    -  promoter       T7 promoter: promoter for bacteriophage T7 RNA polymerase
   7540..7743    -  promoter       CMV promoter: human cytomegalovirus (CMV) immediate early promoter
   7744..8123    -  enhancer       CMV enhancer: human cytomegalovirus immediate early enhancer
   8220..8311    +  misc_feature   pause site: RNA polymerase II transcriptional pause signal from the human α2 globin gene
>Addgene plasmid #203809 | pAcCas12nHS_ABE_D3_empty | addgene full sequence | sequence record 405073 | Addgene NGS Result
GGTACCGATTAGTGAACGGATCTCGACGGTATCGATCACGAGACTAGCCTCGAGCGGCCGCCCCCTTCAC
CGAGGGCCTATTTCCCATGATTCCTTCATATTTGCATATACGATACAAGGCTGTTAGAGAGATAATTGGA
ATTAATTTGACTGTAAACACAAAGATATTAGTACAAAATACGTGACGTAGAAAGTAATAATTTCTTGGGT
AGTTTGCAGTTTTAAAATTATGTTTTAAAATGGACTATCATATGCTTACCGTAACTTGAAAGTATTTCGA
TTTCTTGGCTTTATATATCTTGTGGAAAGGACGAAACACCGCAGTGCTGATCGATCGAAACGTCGCCTGC
GATAGGCGGGAGACGCTAAACGCCCGTGGAGCATCCATAAGACCAACCACCTCTCGGGGCGGTAGGCACG
ACGCATCGAAGCGGGAAGGCTCCGGCGCTCGGCCTGAGTCACCTCAGCAGAGTGATCTGCTGACGCTCGA
AAGAGCGATCGCGAGACCATTGGTCTCATTTTTTTGAATTCTCGACCTCGAGACAAATGGCAGTATTCAT
CCACAATTTTAAAAGAAAAGGGGGGATTGGGGGGTACAGTGCAGGGGAAAGAATAGTAGACATAATAGCA
ACAGACATACAAACTAAAGAATTACAAAAACAAATTACAAAAATTCAAAATTTTCGGGTTTATTACAGGG
ACAGCAGAGATCCACTTTGGCCGCGGCTCGAGGGGGTTGGGGTTGCGCCTTTTCCAAGGCAGCCCTGGGT
TTGCGCAGGGACGCGGCTGCTCTGGGCGTGGTTCCGGGAAACGCAGCGGCGCCGACCCTGGGACTCGCAC
ATTCTTCACGTCCGTTCGCAGCGTCACCCGGATCTTCGCCGCTACCCTTGTGGGCCCCCCGGCGACGCTT
CCTGCTCCGCCCCTAAGTCGGGAAGGTTCCTTGCGGTTCGCGGCGTGCCGGACGTGACAAACGGAAGCCG
CACGTCTCACTAGTACCCTCGCAGACGGACAGCGCCAGGGAGCAATGGCAGCGCGCCGACCGCGATGGGC
TGTGGCCAATAGCGGCTGCTCAGCAGGGCGCGCCGAGAGCAGCGGCCGGGAAGGGGCGGTGCGGGAGGCG
GGGTGTGGGGCGGTAGTGTGGGCCCTGTTCCTGCCCGCGCGGTGTTCCGCATTCTGCAAGCCTCCGGAGC
GCACGTCGGCAGTCGGCTCCCTCGTTGACCGAATCACCGACCTCTCTCCCCAGGGGGATCCACCGGAGCT
TACCATGACCGAGTACAAGCCCACGGTGCGCCTCGCCACCCGCGACGACGTCCCCAGGGCCGTACGCACC
CTCGCCGCCGCGTTCGCCGACTACCCCGCCACGCGCCACACCGTCGATCCGGACCGCCACATCGAGCGGG
TCACCGAGCTGCAAGAACTCTTCCTCACGCGCGTCGGGCTCGACATCGGCAAGGTGTGGGTCGCGGACGA
CGGCGCCGCGGTGGCGGTCTGGACCACGCCGGAGAGCGTCGAAGCGGGGGCGGTGTTCGCCGAGATCGGC
CCGCGCATGGCCGAGTTGAGCGGTTCCCGGCTGGCCGCGCAGCAACAGATGGAAGGCCTCCTGGCGCCGC
ACCGGCCCAAGGAGCCCGCGTGGTTCCTGGCCACCGTCGGCGTCTCGCCCGACCACCAGGGCAAGGGTCT
GGGCAGCGCCGTCGTGCTCCCCGGAGTGGAGGCGGCCGAGCGCGCCGGGGTGCCCGCCTTCCTGGAAACC
TCCGCGCCCCGCAACCTCCCCTTCTACGAGCGGCTCGGCTTCACCGTCACCGCCGACGTCGAGGTGCCCG
AAGGACCGCGCACCTGGTGCATGACCCGCAAGCCCGGTGCCTGACGCCCGCCCCACGACCCGCAGCGCCC
GACCGAAAGGAGCGCACGACCCCATGCATCGGTACCTTTAAGACCAATGACTTACAAGGCAGCTGTAGAT
CTTAGCCACTTTCTAGAGTCGGGGCGGCCGGCCGCTTCGAGCAGACATGATAAGATACATTGATGAGTTT
GGACAAACCACAACTAGAATGCAGTGAAAAAAATGCTTTATTTGTGAAATTTGTGATGCTATTGCTTTAT
TTGTAACCATTATAAGCTGCAATAAACAAGTTAACAACAACAATTGCATTCATTTTATGTTTCAGGTTCA
GGGGGAGGTGTGGGAGGTTTTTTAAAGCAAGTAAAACCTCTACAAATGTGGTAAAATCGATAAGGATCCG
TCGACCGATGCCCTTGAGAGCCTTCAACCCAGTCAGCTCCTTCCGGTGGGCGCGGGGCATGACTATCGTC
GCCGCACTTATGACTGTCTTCTTTATCATGCAACTCGTAGGACAGGTGCCGGCAGCGCTCTTCCGCTTCC
TCGCTCACTGACTCGCTGCGCTCGGTCGTTCGGCTGCGGCGAGCGGTATCAGCTCACTCAAAGGCGGTAA
TACGGTTATCCACAGAATCAGGGGATAACGCAGGAAAGAACATGTGAGCAAAAGGCCAGCAAAAGGCCAG
GAACCGTAAAAAGGCCGCGTTGCTGGCGTTTTTCCATAGGCTCCGCCCCCCTGACGAGCATCACAAAAAT
CGACGCTCAAGTCAGAGGTGGCGAAACCCGACAGGACTATAAAGATACCAGGCGTTTCCCCCTGGAAGCT
CCCTCGTGCGCTCTCCTGTTCCGACCCTGCCGCTTACCGGATACCTGTCCGCCTTTCTCCCTTCGGGAAG
CGTGGCGCTTTCTCATAGCTCACGCTGTAGGTATCTCAGTTCGGTGTAGGTCGTTCGCTCCAAGCTGGGC
TGTGTGCACGAACCCCCCGTTCAGCCCGACCGCTGCGCCTTATCCGGTAACTATCGTCTTGAGTCCAACC
CGGTAAGACACGACTTATCGCCACTGGCAGCAGCCACTGGTAACAGGATTAGCAGAGCGAGGTATGTAGG
CGGTGCTACAGAGTTCTTGAAGTGGTGGCCTAACTACGGCTACACTAGAAGAACAGTATTTGGTATCTGC
GCTCTGCTGAAGCCAGTTACCTTCGGAAAAAGAGTTGGTAGCTCTTGATCCGGCAAACAAACCACCGCTG
GTAGCGGTGGTTTTTTTGTTTGCAAGCAGCAGATTACGCGCAGAAAAAAAGGATCTCAAGAAGATCCTTT
GATCTTTTCTACGGGGTCTGACGCTCAGTGGAACGAAAACTCACGTTAAGGGATTTTGGTCATGAGATTA
TCAAAAAGGATCTTCACCTAGATCCTTTTAAATTAAAAATGAAGTTTTAAATCAATCTAAAGTATATATG
AGTAAACTTGGTCTGACAGTTACCAATGCTTAATCAGTGAGGCACCTATCTCAGCGATCTGTCTATTTCG
TTCATCCATAGTTGCCTGACTCCCCGTCGTGTAGATAACTACGATACGGGAGGGCTTACCATCTGGCCCC
AGTGCTGCAATGATACCGCGGGACCCACGCTCACCGGCTCCAGATTTATCAGCAATAAACCAGCCAGCCG
GAAGGGCCGAGCGCAGAAGTGGTCCTGCAACTTTATCCGCCTCCATCCAGTCTATTAATTGTTGCCGGGA
AGCTAGAGTAAGTAGTTCGCCAGTTAATAGTTTGCGCAACGTTGTTGCCATTGCTACAGGCATCGTGGTG
TCACGCTCGTCGTTTGGTATGGCTTCATTCAGCTCCGGTTCCCAACGATCAAGGCGAGTTACATGATCCC
CCATGTTGTGCAAAAAAGCGGTTAGCTCCTTCGGTCCTCCGATCGTTGTCAGAAGTAAGTTGGCCGCAGT
GTTATCACTCATGGTTATGGCAGCACTGCATAATTCTCTTACTGTCATGCCATCCGTAAGATGCTTTTCT
GTGACTGGTGAGTACTCAACCAAGTCATTCTGAGAATAGTGTATGCGGCGACCGAGTTGCTCTTGCCCGG
CGTCAATACGGGATAATACCGCGCCACATAGCAGAACTTTAAAAGTGCTCATCATTGGAAAACGTTCTTC
GGGGCGAAAACTCTCAAGGATCTTACCGCTGTTGAGATCCAGTTCGATGTAACCCACTCGTGCACCCAAC
TGATCTTCAGCATCTTTTACTTTCACCAGCGTTTCTGGGTGAGCAAAAACAGGAAGGCAAAATGCCGCAA
AAAAGGGAATAAGGGCGACACGGAAATGTTGAATACTCATACTCTTCCTTTTTCAATATTATTGAAGCAT
TTATCAGGGTTATTGTCTCATGAGCGGATACATATTTGAATGTATTTAGAAAAATAAACAAATAGGGGTT
CCGCGCACATTTCCCCGAAAAGTGCCACCTGCAGGAAACAGCTATGACCATGATTACGCCAAGCTCTAGC
TAGAGGTCGACGGTATCGAGCCCCAGCTGGTTCTTTCCGCCTCAGAAGCCATAGAGCCCACCGCATCCCC
AGCATGCCTGCTATTGTCTTCCCAATCCTCCCCCTTGCTGTCCTGCCCCACCCCACCCCCCAGAATAGAA
TGACACCTACTCAGACAATGCGATGCAATTTCCTCATTTTATTAGGAAAGGACAGTGGGAGTGGCACCTT
CCAGGGTCAAGGAAGGCACGGGGGAGGGGCAAACAACAGATGGCTGGCAACTAGAAGGCACAGTCGAGGC
TGATCAGCGGGTTTAAACTCAATGGTGATGGTGATGATGACCGGTTAGACTTTCCTCTTCTTCTTGGGAG
AACCACCAGAGGGGGGTGTGGCGGTTTCGTTGTTCAGTGTGGGGAGTGTGAGCAGATCAGACTGCTGGGG
GGACTCTGGCCGGGCCCCGCTCCCCTCCCTCTTGCTGGCGTCGTGCCGCCCCCCCCGGCTTGTGGTGGGC
CGGATGCTGGCCCCCCTGGCGTTCAAAGTCTCCCGCCGGTCGCAGGCCACGTTCCTATCAATCAACACAG
CGTGCCTCTCGATGTTCCTAGCGGCGTTCATATCTCTATCCATGACCAGGCCGCAGTCGGTGCACCTAAA
CACCCTATCGGAGAGCTTCAAGTGGGGGTTCTGCCAGCCGCACCCGCTGCAGGTCTTGCTGGAGGGGAAC
CACCTGTCGGCCACGGCCAGCTCGCTCCCGTACCAGGTGGCCTTGTAGTTCACCTGCCTCCGCAGCTCGG
CAGGGGCGCTGTCCAGGATGACCCGGTTCAGCCCGGCCTTCTGCCGGACGTTCTTCCCTGGGGCGGCCAC
TGTCCCCCTGGCGGACCTGGTCATGCCGGCGACGTTCAGATCCTCCAGGGCCACCACGGCGAACCCTGTG
GTCAGCCGCTTGGTGATCTGGTGCAGGGCGGCGTGCCGCCGGACGGCCACCTCGTGATGGGCCCTCCCCA
CCCGCCGCTTGGCCTTCTCTCTCCTGGCGCTGCCCTTCTGTGTCCTGGCCAGGGCCCGCTGGGCCTTGAG
CAGCCGCCTCTCAGCCTGCCTCAGGTGCTGGGGGTTTCTCACCAGGGCGCTGCTTGGGTCGTCGACGACC
AGGGGCTTGGACAGGGCGGCCAGCACCTTCACCCCCAGGGCCACTCCCACGGCGCCCCTCTCCCGCTGCC
GCCTGCTGGGCCGATCGGGCACCTGCACTGTCACCTTGCAGAGCACGGAGGCGTACCACCTGTGTCCGCC
CCTACTCACAGTCACGGACTGCACCACGGCGTCGCCTCTGTCAATGAGCCTGGCGAGCCGCTTGCCGCTG
TCGTGCAGCCTCACCTCGCCAATCCTAGGCAGCCTCAGCCTTCTGTAGCCAGCCAGCCTGATGCTGGGCT
TCTTCACATCGTGGTGCAATCTAAAGCTATCCCGAGCCCGGCCCTTCTTCTTAAACCGGGGGTAGCCCAC
CCTCCTCCCCACTCTCTTGCCGCTCAGGCTGTCGAGCCAGTTCTTCCATGCCTGGTCGGCGTCAATAAAG
GCGCTCTGGAAGGCGTAGGTGTTCACCTCGTGCCACCATGGGCAGGCCCCATCCAGGCCCTTCCGGGAAT
CCCCCTTCACGGCGTTCAGGGCCTTCTGGATGGCTGGCTTCATAGGCACGGGGACCCGGACCTGCCGCCG
GGCCTGCTCCTCGGGCACGCCATCGCCCACGAGCTTGGCCACCTCGGCCCGCCACCGCTCGTGGGCCCCC
ACCTTGGCGGCGAGGGCGTGGTTGAAGGCCCACCTGGCGGCCCCGGCGTGCCGGCTCAGGGCGGCCACCT
GGACGGAAGTAGGATCGAGGGCGAACCGAAAGGCCTTCAGGATCTCTGTCTGCACCATGGATCCGCTTCC
CACCTTGCGTTTTTTCTTGGGGCTGCCGCCGCTGCTGCCGCCACTGCTCTCTGGTGTTGCTGACTCGCTT
GTTCCTGGTGTCTCGCTGCCAGAGGATCCTCCGCTAGATCCTCCAGAGTTGATGGAGCTCTGGGCCTTCT
TCTGAGCATTGAACACCTGTCTAGGCATCCGATAGAAATCGCACAGCAGGGCGGCACATTCATCTGCCAG
GATTCCCTCGGTAATTTCGACGCGGTGATTCATGCCGGGGTAGTTCAGCACGTTCATCAGGGAGCCTGCG
GCGCCTCTTTTTGAGTTCCTCACGCCAAACACCACGCGGCCGATCCTAGAGTGGATCATGGCGCCGGCGC
ACATCACGCAAGGCTCGAATGTCACGTACAGGGTGGCGTCAATCAGTCTGTAGTTCTGCATGACCAGGCC
GCCCTGTCTCAGGGCCATAATTTCGGCATGGGCTGTTGGGTCGTGCAGGCCGATGGCTCTGTTCCAGCCC
TCGCCGATCACTCTATTGTTCAGCACCAGCACGGCTCCCACAGGCACCTCCCTCTCATCCCGTGCCCTCT
TGGCCAGGGTCAGGGCATGTCTCATCCAGTACTCGTGGGAAAACTCCACCTCAGAGGATCCTCCGGAGGA
GCCGCCGGAGCTCTCTGGTGTGGCGGACTCGCTTGTGCCTGGTGTCTCGCTTCCAGAGGATCCTCCGCTA
GATCCTCCAGAGTCGGTGGAGCTCTGTGCCTTCTTCTGGGCCTTGATCTCCTGTCTCCGCATTCTAAAGA
AATCGCTCAGCAGGGCGGCGCACTCGTCTGCCAGGATTCCCTCTGTGATCTCCACCCGGTGGTTCATGCC
GGGGTGGTGCAGCACATCCATCAGGGAGCCTGCTGCGCCGGTCTTGGCGTCCCGTGCTCCGAACACCACT
CTTCCGATCCTGCTGTGGATCATTGCTCCTGCGCACATCACGCATGGCTCCAGTGTCACATACAGGGTGG
CATCGATCAGGCGGTAATTCTGCATGACCAGGCCTCCCTGCCTCAGTGCCATGATCTCTGCGTGTGCGGT
AGGGTCGTGGCGGCCGATTGGCCTGTTCCATCCCTCTCCGATCACTCTATTGTTGTGCACCAGCACGGCG
CCCACGGGGACTTCTCTTTCATCCCATGCTCGCTTTGCCAGGGTCAGTGCGTGCCTCATCCAATACTCGT
GGCTAAACTCGACTTCAGAGACTTTCCGCTTCTTCTTTGGGGCCATGGTGGCGGCTCTCCCTATAGTGAG
TCGTATTAGCGGCCGCGGATCTCTAGCGGATCTGACGGTTCACTAAACCAGCTCTGCTTATATAGACCTC
CCACCGTACACGCCTACCGCCCATTTGCGTCAATGGGGCGGAGTTGTTACGACATTTTGGAAAGTCCCGT
TGATTTTGGTGCCAAAACAAACTCCCATTGACGTCAATGGGGTGGAGACTTGGAAATCCCCGTGAGTCAA
ACCGCTATCCACGCCCATTGATGTACTGCCAAAACCGCATCACCATGGTAATAGCGATGACTAATACGTA
GATGTACTGCCAAGTAGGAAAGTCCCATAAGGTCATGTACTGGGCATAATGCCAGGCGGGCCATTTACCG
TCATTGACGTCAATAGGGGGCGTACTTGGCATATGATACACTTGATGTACTGCCAAGTGGGCAGTTTACC
GTAAATACTCCACCCATTGACGTCAATGGAAAGTCCCTATTGGCGTTACTATGGGAACATACGTCATTAT
TGACGTCAATGGGCGGGGGTCGTTGGGCGGTCAGCCAGGCGGGCCATTTACCGTAAGTTATGTAACGCGG
AACTCCATATATGGGCTATGAACTAATGACCCCGTAATTGATTACTATTAATAACTAGTCAATAATCAAT
GTCAACGCGTATATCTGGCCCGTACATCGCGAAGCAGCGCAAAACGCCTAACCCTAAGCAGATTCTTCAT
GCAATTGTCGGTCAAGAATCGATAGTACTAACATACGCTCTCCATCAAAACAAAACGAAACAAAACAAAC
TAGCAAAATAGGCTGTCCCCAGTGCAAGTGCAGGTGCCAGAACATTTCTCTATCGATA
